>Addgene plasmid #224834 | pUBC(k)-AT1G48590-mKOk | addgene full sequence | sequence record 447285 | Addgene NGS Result
TACCCGACGAGTCAGTAATAAACGGCGTCAAAGTGGTTGCAGCCGGCACACACGAGTCGTGTTTATCAAC
TCAAAGCACAAATACTTTTCCTCAACCTAAAAATAAGGCAATTAGCCAAAAACAACTTTGCGTGTAAACA
ACGCTCAATACACGTGTCATTTTATTATTAGCTATTGCTTCACCGCCTTAGCTTTCTCGTGACCTAGTCG
TCCTCGTCTTTTCTTCTTCTTCTTCTATAAAACAATACCCAAAGAGCTCTTCTTCTTCACAATTCAGATT
TCAATTTCTCAAAATCTTAAAAACTTTCTCTCAATTCTCTCTACCGTGATCAAGGTAAATTTCTGTGTTC
CTTATTCTCTCAAAATCTTCGATTTTGTTTTCGTTCGATCCCAATTTCGTATATGTTCTTTGGTTTAGAT
TCTGTTAATCTTAGATCGAAGACGATTTTCTGGGTTTGATCGTTAGATATCATCTTAATTCTCGATTAGG
GTTTCATAGATATCATCCGATTTGTTCAAATAATTTGAGTTTTGTCGAATAATTACTCTTCGATTTGTGA
TTTCTATCTAGATCTGGTGTTAGTTTCTAGTTTGTGCGATCGAATTTGTAGATTAATCTGAGTTTTTCTG
ATTAACACTCGAGTGCGGGATCCTCTAGAGGGCCCATCACAAGTTTGTACAAAAAAGCAGGCTTCATGAT
CGTTTCATTTCTCTATTTTTCTTCACTTTTTCCTACTAGCTTGAGAAAAATTAATCTTGTTGCAGGGGAG
AAGCATAAAGATCGGAGGATGAAACCTTCTTTAATGGATAGTCTACTAGGTCTCCTCCGTATTCGCATCA
AACGCGGCGTCAACCTCGCAGTCCGTGATCTCAACAGTAGTGATCCTTACGTTGTCGTCAAAATGGCAAA
ACAGAAATTGAAGACTCGAGTTATTTACAAAAATGTAAATCCTGAGTGGAATGAAGACTTGACTCTCTCA
GTTTCAGACCCCAATCTTACCGTCCTCTTGACGGTGTATGATTATGACACGTTCACCAAAGACGACAAGA
TGGGAGATGCAGAATTCGGGATTAAGCCGTTCGTTAATGCGTTGAAGATGCACTTACATGATCTCCCATC
TGGGACCATCGTAACCACGGTCCAGCCTAGCCGCGACAACTGCCTAGCCGAGGAGTCTCGGGTTATATGG
TCTGATGGTAAGCTCGTTCAAGATATAGTTCTTAGGCTGAGACATGTCGAATGTGGTGAGGTTGAGGCTC
AACTTCAATGGATTGATCTTCCCGGAAAGGGTCTAGACCCAGCTTTCTTGTACAAAGTGGTGATGGGACG
TCCGCGGAGATCTACGCGTGTCGACTCGAGATATCCAACTAGTATGGTGAGCGTTATCAAGCCTGAGATG
AAGATGAGGTACTACATGGACGGAAGCGTGAACGGACACGAGTTCACTATTGAAGGCGAAGGTACTGGAA
GGCCTTACGAGGGACATCAAGAGATGACTCTCAGAGTGACCATGGCTGAAGGTGGACCTATGCCTTTCGC
TTTCGATCTCGTGTCTCACGTGTTCTGCTACGGACACAGAGTGTTCACTAAGTACCCTGAAGAGATCCCG
GACTACTTCAAGCAAGCTTTCCCTGAGGGACTCTCTTGGGAGAGATCTTTGGAATTCGAGGACGGTGGAT
CCGCTTCTGTGTCTGCTCATATCTCTCTCAGGGGCAACACCTTCTACCACAAGAGCAAGTTTACCGGGGT
GAACTTCCCTGCTGATGGACCGATCATGCAGAACCAGTCTGTTGATTGGGAGCCGTCTACTGAGAAGATC
ACCGCTTCTGATGGTGTGCTCAAGGGTGATGTGACCATGTACCTTAAGCTCGAAGGTGGTGGAAACCACA
AGTGCCAGTTCAAGACTACCTACAAGGCCGCCAAAGAAATCCTCGAGATGCCTGGTGATCACTACATCGG
ACATAGGCTCGTGAGAAAGACCGAGGGAAACATCACTGAGCAGGTTGAGGATGCTGTGGCTCATTCTCAA
TTGTTATAAGCGGCCATGCTAGAGTCCGCAAAAATCACCAGTCTCTCTCTACAAATCTATCTCTCTCTAT
TTTTCTCCAGAATAATGTGTGAGTAGTTCCCAGATAAGGGAATTAGGGTTCTTATAGGGTTTCGCTCATG
TGTTGAGCATATAAGAAACCCTTAGTATGTATTTGTATTTGTAAAATACTTCTATCAATAAAATTTCTAA
TTCCTAAAACCAAAATCCAGTGACCTGCAGGCATGCAAGCTAGCTTACTAGTGATGCATATTCTATAGTG
TCACCTAAATCTGCGGCCGCACTAGTGATATCCCGCGGCCATGGCGGCCGGGAGCATGCGACGTCGGGCC
CAATTCGCCCTATAGTGAGTCGTATTACAATTCACTGGCCGTCGTTTTACAACGTCGTGACTGGGAAAAC
CCTGGCGTTACCCAACTTAATCGCCTTGCAGCACATCCCCCTTTCGCCAGCTGGCGTAATAGCGAAGAGG
CCCGCACCGATCGCCCTTCCCAACAGTTGCGCAGCCTGAATGGCGAATGGAAATTGTAAGCGTTAATGGG
TTTCTGGAGTTTAATGAGCTAAGCACATACGTCAGAAACCATTATTGCGCGTTCAAAAGTCGCCTAAGGT
CACTATCAGCTAGCAAATATTTCTTGTCAAAAATGCTCCACTGACGTTCCATAAATTCCCCTCGGTATCC
AATTAGAGTCTCATATTCACTCTCAATCCAAATAATCTGCAATGGCAATTACCTTATCCGCAACTTCTTT
ACCTATTTCCGCCCGGATCCGGGCAGGTTCTCCGGCCGCTTGGGTGGAGAGGCTATTCGGCTATGACTGG
GCACAACAGACAATCGGCTGCTCTGATGCCGCCGTGTTCCGGCTGTCAGCGCAGGGGCGCCCGGTTCTTT
TTGTCAAGACCGACCTGTCCGGTGCCCTGAATGAACTGCAGGACGAGGCAGCGCGGCTATCGTGGCTGGC
CACGACGGGCGTTCCTTGCGCAGCTGTGCTCGACGTTGTCACTGAAGCGGGAAGGGACTGGCTGCTATTG
GGCGAAGTGCCGGGGCAGGATCTCCTGTCATCTCACCTTGCTCCTGCCGAGAAAGTATCCATCATGGCTG
ATGCAATGCGGCGGCTGCATACGCTTGATCCGGCTACCTGCCCATTCGACCACCAAGCGAAACATCGCAT
CGAGCGAGCACGTACTCGGATGGAAGCCGGTCTTGTCGATCAGGATGATCTGGACGAAGAGCATCAGGGG
CTCGCGCCAGCCGAACTGTTCGCCAGGCTCAAGGCGCGCATGCCCGACGGCGAGGATCTCGTCGTGACCC
ATGGCGATGCCTGCTTGCCGAATATCATGGTGGAAAATGGCCGCTTTTCTGGATTCATCGACTGTGGCCG
GCTGGGTGTGGCGGACCGCTATCAGGACATAGCGTTGGCTACCCGTGATATTGCTGAAGAGCTTGGCGGC
GAATGGGCTGACCGCTTCCTCGTGCTTTACGGTATCGCCGCTCCCGATTCGCAGCGCATCGCCTTCTATC
GCCTTCTTGACGAGTTCTTCTGAGCGGGACTCTGGGGTTCGAAATGACCGACCAAGCGACGCCCAACCTG
CCATCACGAGATTTCGATTCCACCGCCGCCTTCTATGAAAGGTTGGGCTTCGGAATCGTTTTCCGGGACG
CCGGCTGGATGATCCTCCAGCGCGGGGATCTCATGCTGGAGTTCTTCGCCCACCCCGATCCAACACTTAC
GTTTGCAACGTCCAAGAGCAAATAGACCACGAACGCCGGAAGGTTGCCGCAGCGTGTGGATTGCGTCTCA
ATTCTCTCTTGCAGGAATGCAATGATGAATATGATACTGACTATGAAACTTTGAGGGAATACTGCCTAGC
ACCGTCACCTCATAACGTGCATCATGCATGCCCTGACAACATGGAACATCGCTATTTTTCTGAAGAATTA
TGCTCGTTGGAGGATGTCGCGGCAATTGCAGCTATTGCCAAAATCGAAATACCCCTCACGCATGCATTCA
TCAATATTATTCATGCGGGGAAAGGCAAGATTAATCCAACTGGCAAATCATCCAGCGTGATTGGTAACTT
CAGTTCCAGCGACTTGATTCGTTTTGGTGCTACCCACGTTTTCAATAAGGACGAGATGGTGGAGTAAAGA
AGGAGTGCGTCGAAGCAGATCGTTCAAACATTTGGCAATAAAGTTTCTTAAGATTGAATCCTGTTGCCGG
TCTTGCGATGATTATCATATAATTTCTGTTGAATTACGTTAAGCATGTAATAATTAACATGTAATGCATG
ACGTTATTTATGAGATGGGTTTTTATGATTAGAGTCCCGCAATTATACATTTAATACGCGATAGAAAACA
AAATATAGCGCGCAAACTAGGATAAATTATCGCGCGCGGTGTCATCTATGTTACTAGATCGACCGGCATG
CAAGCTGATAATTCAATTCGGCGTTAATTCAGTACATTAAAAACGTCCGCAATGTGTTATTAAGTTGTCT
AAGCGTCAATTTGTTTACACCACAATATATCCTGCCACCAGCCAGCCAACAGCTCCCCGACCGGCAGCTC
GGCACAAAATCACCACTCGATACAGGCAGCCCATCAGTCCGGGACGGCGTCAGCGGGAGAGCCGTTGTAA
GGCGGCAGACTTTGCTCATGTTACCGATGCTATTCGGAAGAACGGCAACTAAGCTGCCGGGTTTGAAACA
CGGATGATCTCGCGGAGGGTAGCATGTTGATTGTAACGATGACAGAGCGTTGCTGCCTGTGATCAATTCG
GGCACGAACCCAGTGGACATAAGCCTGTTCGGTTCGTAAGCTGTAATGCAAGTAGCGTATGCGCTCACGC
AACTGGTCCAGAACCTTGACCGAACGCAGCGGTGGTAACGGCGCAGTGGCGGTTTTCATGGCTTGTTATG
ACTGTTTTTTTGGGGTACAGTCTATGCCTCGGGCATCCAAGCAGCAAGCGCGTTACGCCGTGGGTCGATG
TTTGATGTTATGGAGCAGCAACGATGTTACGCAGCAGGGCAGTCGCCCTAAAACAAAGTTAAACATCATG
GGGGAAGCGGTGATCGCCGAAGTATCGACTCAACTATCAGAGGTAGTTGGCGTCATCGAGCGCCATCTCG
AACCGACGTTGCTGGCCGTACATTTGTACGGCTCCGCAGTGGATGGCGGCCTGAAGCCACACAGTGATAT
TGATTTGCTGGTTACGGTGACCGTAAGGCTTGATGAAACAACGCGGCGAGCTTTGATCAACGACCTTTTG
GAAACTTCGGCTTCCCCTGGAGAGAGCGAGATTCTCCGCGCTGTAGAAGTCACCATTGTTGTGCACGACG
ACATCATTCCGTGGCGTTATCCAGCTAAGCGCGAACTGCAATTTGGAGAATGGCAGCGCAATGACATTCT
TGCAGGTATCTTCGAGCCAGCCACGATCGACATTGATCTGGCTATCTTGCTGACAAAAGCAAGAGAACAT
AGCGTTGCCTTGGTAGGTCCAGCGGCGGAGGAACTCTTTGATCCGGTTCCTGAACAGGATCTATTTGAGG
CGCTAAATGAAACCTTAACGCTATGGAACTCGCCGCCCGACTGGGCTGGCGATGAGCGAAATGTAGTGCT
TACGTTGTCCCGCATTTGGTACAGCGCAGTAACCGGCAAAATCGCGCCGAAGGATGTCGCTGCCGACTGG
GCAATGGAGCGCCTGCCGGCCCAGTATCAGCCCGTCATACTTGAAGCTAGACAGGCTTATCTTGGACAAG
AAGAAGATCGCTTGGCCTCGCGCGCAGATCAGTTGGAAGAATTTGTCCACTACGTGAAAGGCGAGATCAC
CAAGGTAGTCGGCAAATAATGTCTAGCTAGAAATTCGTTCAAGCCGACGCCGCTTCGCGGCGCGGCTTAA
CTCAAGCGTTAGATGCACTAAGCACATAATTGCTCACAGCCAAACTATCAGGTCAAGTCTGCTTTTATTA
TTTTTAAGCGTGCATAATAAGCCCTACACAAATTGGGAGATATATCATGCATGACCAAAATCCCTTAACG
TGAGTTTTCGTTCCACTGAGCGTCAGACCCCGTAGAAAAGATCAAAGGATCTTCTTGAGATCCTTTTTTT
CTGCGCGTAATCTGCTGCTTGCAAACAAAAAAACCACCGCTACCAGCGGTGGTTTGTTTGCCGGATCAAG
AGCTACCAACTCTTTTTCCGAAGGTAACTGGCTTCAGCAGAGCGCAGATACCAAATACTGTCCTTCTAGT
GTAGCCGTAGTTAGGCCACCACTTCAAGAACTCTGTAGCACCGCCTACATACCTCGCTCTGCTAATCCTG
TTACCAGTGGCTGCTGCCAGTGGCGATAAGTCGTGTCTTACCGGGTTGGACTCAAGACGATAGTTACCGG
ATAAGGCGCAGCGGTCGGGCTGAACGGGGGGTTCGTGCACACAGCCCAGCTTGGAGCGAACGACCTACAC
CGAACTGAGATACCTACAGCGTGAGCTATGAGAAAGCGCCACGCTTCCCGAAGGGAGAAAGGCGGACAGG
TATCCGGTAAGCGGCAGGGTCGGAACAGGAGAGCGCACGAGGGAGCTTCCAGGGGGAAACGCCTGGTATC
TTTATAGTCCTGTCGGGTTTCGCCACCTCTGACTTGAGCGTCGATTTTTGTGATGCTCGTCAGGGGGGCG
GAGCCTATGGAAAAACGCCAGCAACGCGGCCTTTTTACGGTTCCTGGCCTTTTGCTGGCCTTTTGCTCAC
ATGTTCTTTCCTGCGTTATCCCCTGATTCTGTGGATAACCGTATTACCGCCTTTGAGTGAGCTGATACCG
CTCGCCGCAGCCGAACGACCGAGCGCAGCGAGTCAGTGAGCGAGGAAGCGGAAGAGCGCCTGATGCGGTA
TTTTCTCCTTACGCATCTGTGCGGTATTTCACACCGCATATGGTGCACTCTCAGTACAATCTGCTCTGAT
GCCGCATAGTTAAGCCAGTATACACTCCGCTATCGCTACGTGACTGGGTCATGGCTGCGCCCCGACACCC
GCCAACACCCGCTGACGCGCCCTGACGGGCTTGTCTGCTCCCGGCATCCGCTTACAGACAAGCTGTGACC
GTCTCCGGGAGCTGCATGTGTCAGAGGTTTTCACCGTCATCACCGAAACGCGCGAGGCAGGGTGCCTTGA
TGTGGGCGCCGGCGGTCGAGTGGCGACGGCGCGGCTTGTCCGCGCCCTGGTAGATTGCCTGGCCGTAGGC
CAGCCATTTTTGAGCGGCCAGCGGCCGCGATAGGCCGACGCGAAGCGGCGGGGCGTAGGGAGCGCAGCGA
CCGAAGGGTAGGCGCTTTTTGCAGCTCTTCGGCTGTGCGCTGGCCAGACAGTTATGCACAGGCCAGGCGG
GTTTTAAGAGTTTTAATAAGTTTTAAAGAGTTTTAGGCGGAAAAATCGCCTTTTTTCTCTTTTATATCAG
TCACTTACATGTGTGACCGGTTCCCAATGTACGGCTTTGGGTTCCCAATGTACGGGTTCCGGTTCCCAAT
GTACGGCTTTGGGTTCCCAATGTACGTGCTATCCACAGGAAAGAGACCTTTTCGACCTTTTTCCCCTGCT
AGGGCAATTTGCCCTAGCATCTGCTCCGTACATTAGGAACCGGCGGATGCTTCGCCCTCGATCAGGTTGC
GGTAGCGCATGACTAGGATCGGGCCAGCCTGCCCCGCCTCCTCCTTCAAATCGTACTCCGGCAGGTCATT
TGACCCGATCAGCTTGCGCACGGTGAAACAGAACTTCTTGAACTCTCCGGCGCTGCCACTGCGTTCGTAG
ATCGTCTTGAACAACCATCTGGCTTCTGCCTTGCCTGCGGCGCGGCGTGCCAGGCGGTAGAGAAAACGGC
CGATGCCGGGATCGATCAAAAAGTAATCGGGGTGAACCGTCAGCACGTCCGGGTTCTTGCCTTCTGTGAT
CTCGCGGTACATCCAATCAGCTAGCTCGATCTCGATGTACTCCGGCCGCCCGGTTTCGCTCTTTACGATC
TTGTAGCGGCTAATCAAGGCTTCACCCTCGGATACCGTCACCAGGCGGCCGTTCTTGGCCTTCTTCGTAC
GCTGCATGGCAACGTGCGTGGTGTTTAACCGAATGCAGGTTTCTACCAGGTCGTCTTTCTGCTTTCCGCC
ATCGGCTCGCCGGCAGAACTTGAGTACGTCCGCAACGTGTGGACGGAACACGCGGCCGGGCTTGTCTCCC
TTCCCTTCCCGGTATCGGTTCATGGATTCGGTTAGATGGGAAACCGCCATCAGTACCAGGTCGTAATCCC
ACACACTGGCCATGCCGGCCGGCCCTGCGGAAACCTCTACGTGCCCGTCTGGAAGCTCGTAGCGGATCAC
CTCGCCAGCTCGTCGGTCACGCTTCGACAGACGGAAAACGGCCACGTCCATGATGCTGCGACTATCGCGG
GTGCCCACGTCATAGAGCATCGGAACGAAAAAATCTGGTTGCTCGTCGCCCTTGGGCGGCTTCCTAATCG
ACGGCGCACCGGCTGCCGGCGGTTGCCGGGATTCTTTGCGGATTCGATCAGCGGCCGCTTGCCACGATTC
ACCGGGGCGTGCTTCTGCCTCGATGCGTTGCCGCTGGGCGGCCTGCGCGGCCTTCAACTTCTCCACCAGG
TCATCACCCAGCGCCGCGCCGATTTGTACCGGGCCGGATGGTTTGCGACCGCTCACGCCGATTCCTCGGG
CTTGGGGGTTCCAGTGCCATTGCAGGGCCGGCAGACAACCCAGCCGCTTACGCCTGGCCAACCGCCCGTT
CCTCCACACATGGGGCATTCCACGGCGTCGGTGCCTGGTTGTTCTTGATTTTCCATGCCGCCTCCTTTAG
CCGCTAAAATTCATCTACTCATTTATTCATTTGCTCATTTACTCTGGTAGCTGCGCGATGTATTCAGATA
GCAGCTCGGTAATGGTCTTGCCTTGGCGTACCGCGTACATCTTCAGCTTGGTGTGATCCTCCGCCGGCAA
CTGAAAGTTGACCCGCTTCATGGCTGGCGTGTCTGCCAGGCTGGCCAACGTTGCAGCCTTGCTGCTGCGT
GCGCTCGGACGGCCGGCACTTAGCGTGTTTGTGCTTTTGCTCATTTTCTCTTTACCTCATTAACTCAAAT
GAGTTTTGATTTAATTTCAGCGGCCAGCGCCTGGACCTCGCGGGCAGCGTCGCCCTCGGGTTCTGATTCA
AGAACGGTTGTGCCGGCGGCGGCAGTGCCTGGGTAGCTCACGCGCTGCGTGATACGGGACTCAAGAATGG
GCAGCTCGTACCCGGCCAGCGCCTCGGCAACCTCACCGCCGATGCGCGTGCCTTTGATCGCCCGCGACAC
GACAAAGGCCGCTTGTAGCCTTCCATCCGTGACCTCAATGCGCTGCTTAACCAGCTCCACCAGGTCGGCG
GTGGCCCATATGTCGTAAGGGCTTGGCTGCACCGGAATCAGCACGAAGTCGGCTGCCTTGATCGCGGACA
CAGCCAAGTCCGCCGCCTGGGGCGCTCCGTCGATCACTACGAAGTCGCGCCGGCCGATGGCCTTCACGTC
GCGGTCAATCGTCGGGCGGTCGATGCCGACAACGGTTAGCGGTTGATCTTCCCGCACGGCCGCCCAATCG
CGGGCACTGCCCTGGGGATCGGAATCGACTAACAGAACATCGGCCCCGGCGAGTTGCAGGGCGCGGGCTA
GATGGGTTGCGATGGTCGTCTTGCCTGACCCGCCTTTCTGGTTAAGTACAGCGATAACCTTCATGCGTTC
CCCTTGCGTATTTGTTTATTTACTCATCGCATCATATACGCAGCGACCGCATGACGCAAGCTGTTTTACT
CAAATACACATCACCTTTTTAGACGGCGGCGCTCGGTTTCTTCAGCGGCCAAGCTGGCCGGCCAGGCCGC
CAGCTTGGCATCAGACAAACCGGCCAGGATTTCATGCAGCCGCACGGTTGAGACGTGCGCGGGCGGCTCG
AACACGTACCCGGCCGCGATCATCTCCGCCTCGATCTCTTCGGTAATGAAAAACGGTTCGTCCTGGCCGT
CCTGGTGCGGTTTCATGCTTGTTCCTCTTGGCGTTCATTCTCGGCGGCCGCCAGGGCGTCGGCCTCGGTC
AATGCGTCCTCACGGAAGGCACCGCGCCGCCTGGCCTCGGTGGGCGTCACTTCCTCGCTGCGCTCAAGTG
CGCGGTACAGGGTCGAGCGATGCACGCCAAGCAGTGCAGCCGCCTCTTTCACGGTGCGGCCTTCCTGGTC
GATCAGCTCGCGGGCGTGCGCGATCTGTGCCGGGGTGAGGGTAGGGCGGGGGCCAAACTTCACGCCTCGG
GCCTTGGCGGCCTCGCGCCCGCTCCGGGTGCGGTCGATGATTAGGGAACGCTCGAACTCGGCAATGCCGG
CGAACACGGTCAACACCATGCGGCCGGCCGGCGTGGTGGTGTCGGCCCACGGCTCTGCCAGGCTACGCAG
GCCCGCGCCGGCCTCCTGGATGCGCTCGGCAATGTCCAGTAGGTCGCGGGTGCTGCGGGCCAGGCGGTCT
AGCCTGGTCACTGTCACAACGTCGCCAGGGCGTAGGTGGTCAAGCATCCTGGCCAGCTCCGGGCGGTCGC
GCCTGGTGCCGGTGATCTTCTCGGAAAACAGCTTGGTGCAGCCGGCCGCGTGCAGTTCGGCCCGTTGGTT
GGTCAAGTCCTGGTCGTCGGTGCTGACGCGGGCATAGCCCAGCAGGCCAGCGGCGGCGCTCTTGTTCATG
GCGTAATGTCTCCGGTTCTAGTCGCAAGTATTCTACTTTATGCGACTAAAACACGCGACAAGAAAACGCC
AGGAAAAGGGCAGGGCGGCAGCCTGTCGCGTAACTTAGGACTTGTGCGACATGTCGTTTTCAGAAGACGG
CTGCACTGAACGTCAGAAGCCGACTGCACTATAGCAGCGGAGGGGTTGGATCAAAGTACTTTAAAGTACT
TTAAAGTACTTTAAAGTACTTTGATCCCGAGGGGAACCCTGTGGTTGGCATGCACATACAAATGGACGAA
CGGATAAACCTTTTCACGCCCTTTTAAATATCCGATTATTCTAATAAACGCTCTTTTCTCTTAGGTTTAC
CCGCCAATATATCCTGTCAAACACTGATAGTTTAAACTGAAGGCGGGAAACGACAATCTGATCCAAGCTC
AAGCTGCTCTAGCCAATACGCAAACCGCCTCTCCCCGCGCGTTGGCCGATTCATTAATGCAGCTGGCACG
ACAGGTTTCCCGACTGGAAAGCGGGCAGTGAGCGCAACGCAATTAATGTGAGTTAGCTCACTCATTAGGC
ACCCCAGGCTTTACACTTTATGCTTCCGGCTCGTATGTTGTGTGGAATTGTGAGCGGATAACAATTTCAC
ACAGGAAACAGCTATGACATGATTACGAATTCGAGCTCGG
Features (pLannotate 1.2.2; 31 found; start..end, strand, type, name):
    669..693     +  protein_bind   attB1: mutant version of attB; recombination site for the Gateway® BP reaction BP Clonase™
    696..1295    +  CDS            CAR5: CAR5_ARATH - Experimental evidence at transcript level: Swiss-Prot protein existence level 2. Stimulates the GTPase/ATPase activities of Obg-like ATPases (By similarity). Mediates the transient calcium-dependent interaction of PYR/PYL/RCAR abscisic acid (ABA) receptors with the plasma membrane and thus regulates ABA sensitivity (PubMed:25465408). From Arabidopsis thaliana (Mouse-ear cress).
   1297..1321    -  protein_bind   attB2: mutant version of attB; recombination site for the Gateway® BP reaction BP Clonase™
   1374..2027    +  CDS            mKO&kappa;: mKO&kappa; is a basic (constitutively fluorescent) orange fluorescent protein published in 2008, derived from Verrillofungia concinna. It has low acid sensitivity.
   2102..2261    +  polyA_signal   CaMV poly(A) signal (fragment): cauliflower mosaic virus polyadenylation signal
   2262..2281    +  misc_feature   MCS (fragment): pUC18/19 multiple cloning site
   2302..2320    -  promoter       SP6 promoter: promoter for bacteriophage SP6 RNA polymerase
   2389..2407    -  promoter       T7 promoter: promoter for bacteriophage T7 RNA polymerase
   2410..2567    +  CDS            lacZα (fragment): LacZα fragment of β-galactosidase; lacZ fragment
   2588..2771    +  promoter       NOS promoter: nopaline synthase promoter NOS promoter
   2772..3593    +  CDS            KanR: fusion between an N-terminal peptide of nopaline synthase and Tn5 aminoglycoside phosphotransferase; nos-nptII; confers resistance to kanamycin
   3614..3772    +  CDS            ble (fragment): BLE_KLEPN - Experimental evidence at protein level: Swiss-Prot protein existence level 1. Binding protein with a strong affinity to the bleomycin family of antibiotics. Binds to CL990; an antimitotic-antibiotic compound. From Klebsiella pneumoniae.
   3769..4194    +  CDS            nos (fragment): DHNO_AGRT7 - Protein inferred from homology: Swiss-Prot protein existence level 3. From Agrobacterium tumefaciens (strain T37).
   4218..4470    +  terminator     NOS terminator: nopaline synthase terminator and poly(A) signal
   4563..4587    -  misc_feature   LB T-DNA repeat: left border repeat from nopaline C58 T-DNA
   4846..4869    +  promoter       Pc promoter (fragment): intI1 (promoter lies within the coding sequence); class 1 integron promoter
   5045..5101    +  CDS            GmR (fragment): gentamycin acetyltransferase; aacC1; confers resistance to gentamycin
   5112..5899    +  CDS            SmR (fragment): aminoglycoside adenylyltransferase (Murphy, 1985); aadA; confers resistance to spectinomycin and streptomycin
   6145..6733    +  rep_origin     ori: high-copy-number ColE1/pMB1/pBR322/pUC origin of replication
   6919..7059    -  misc_feature   bom: basis of mobility region from pBR322
   7161..7200    -  CDS            rop (fragment): Rop protein, which maintains plasmids at low copy number; rop
   7403..7597    -  rep_origin     pVS1 oriV: origin of replication for the Pseudomonas plasmid pVS1 (Heeb et al., 2000)
   7663..8736    -  CDS            pVS1 RepA: replication protein from the Pseudomonas plasmid pVS1 (Heeb et al., 2000)
   9165..9794    -  CDS            pVS1 StaA: stability protein from the Pseudomonas plasmid pVS1 (Heeb et al., 2000)
  10354..10755   -  CDS            Y4CG_SINFN (fragment): Protein inferred from homology: Swiss-Prot protein existence level 3. From Sinorhizobium fredii (strain NBRC 101917 / NGR234).
  11125..11149   -  misc_feature   RB T-DNA repeat: right border repeat from nopaline C58 T-DNA
  11213..11301   +  CDS            lacI (fragment): lac repressor; lacI; The lac repressor binds to the lac operator to inhibit transcription in E. coli. This inhibition can be relieved by adding lactose or isopropyl-β-D-thiogalactopyranoside (IPTG).
  11314..11335   +  protein_bind   CAP binding site: CAP binding activates transcription in the presence of cAMP. E. coli catabolite activator protein
  11350..11380   +  promoter       lac promoter: promoter for the E. coli lac operon
  11384..11406   +  protein_bind   lac operator (fragment): The lac repressor binds to the lac operator to inhibit transcription in E. coli. This inhibition can be relieved by adding lactose or isopropyl-β-D-thiogalactopyranoside (IPTG). lac repressor encoded by lacI
  11437..6       +  misc_feature   MCS (fragment) (across the origin): pUC18/19 multiple cloning site
