[The description below was written by a language model from this plasmid's Addgene catalogue record and pLannotate feature annotations shown in this document.]
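Description:
pUBC(k)-AT1G48590-mKOk is an 11,450 nt binary T-DNA plasmid for plant expression, made by Gateway recombination of the Arabidopsis thaliana AT1G48590.1 coding sequence into the destination vector pUBC(k)-DEST-mKOk. It is maintained in E. coli under spectinomycin selection through an aadA (SmR) gene and a high-copy ColE1/pUC-type origin with a pBR322 bom region. The pVS1 oriV, RepA and StaA functions are the standard elements that allow stable replication in Agrobacterium. Together with the nopaline-type left and right border repeats, they indicate that the construct is built for Agrobacterium-mediated delivery, although the record does not state a delivery method.

Within the T-DNA, the insert sits between attB1 and attB2 sites. The annotation identifies it as CAR5, a protein described as mediating calcium-dependent association of PYR/PYL/RCAR abscisic acid receptors with the plasma membrane. It is followed downstream by mKOκ, a constitutively fluorescent orange protein, giving what appears to be a C-terminal fusion, and the cassette ends with a CaMV polyadenylation signal fragment. No promoter is annotated in the roughly 660 nt between the right-border side and attB1. The backbone name suggests a ubiquitin-type (UBC) promoter, but the record does not state the promoter explicitly. A second cassette near the left border carries a NOS promoter driving nos-nptII, with a NOS terminator, which provides kanamycin selection of transformed plant tissue and probably accounts for the "(k)" in the name. Leftover lac, lacZα, T7 and SP6 fragments are cloning-vector remnants.

The stated purpose is expression of mKOκ-tagged AT1G48590.1 in plants. This suits fluorescence imaging of the protein's subcellular localisation, and the associated study concerns proteins at the chloroplast envelope–thylakoid interface.
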