Addgene plasmid #224834: pUBC(k)-AT1G48590-mKOk
Purpose: Plasmid for expression of AT1G48590.1 coding sequence tagged with mKOk in plants
Depositing lab: Rebecca Roston. Depositing organization: University of Nebraska at Lincoln. Publication: Lipid Metabolism and Contact Site Homologs Are Enriched at the Chloroplast Envelope-Thylakoid Interface. LaBrant EW, Smith CN, Torres-Gerena AD, Ishimwe J, Huang F, Tullis A, Litterer L, Modi B, Naldrett MJ, Altartouri B, Roston RL. bioRxiv 2025.06.20.660776; doi: https://doi.org/10.1101/2025.06.20.660776.
Backbone
  Vector backbone: pUBC(k)-DEST-mKOk
  Vector type: Plant Expression
Growth in bacteria
  Bacterial resistance: Spectinomycin, 50 μg/mL
  Growth temperature: 37°C
  Growth strain: DH5alpha
  Copy number: High Copy
Gene/Insert
  Gene/Insert name: AT1G48590.1
  Species: A. thaliana (mustard weed)
  Entrez Gene: AT1G48590 (a.k.a. AT1G48590, T1N15.21, T1N15_21)
  Cloning method: Gateway Cloning
Terms and licenses: Academic/Nonprofit Terms; Industry Terms: Not Available to Industry
Depositor comments: Please visit https://doi.org/10.1101/2025.06.20.660776 for bioRxiv preprint.
How to cite: pUBC(k)-AT1G48590-mKOk was a gift from Rebecca Roston (Addgene plasmid # 224834 ; http://n2t.net/addgene:224834 ; RRID:Addgene_224834)
